>Addgene plasmid #53462 | pHB4 | depositor full sequence | sequence record 83347 | pHB4 sequence 10974 bps
ACACTGACCCAACCTACGGTTCAGCATTAGGTATTGCCTGGGCTTCAAACTGGGAGTACAGTGCCTTTGT
CCCAACTAACCCATGGAGATCATCCATGTCTTTGGTCCGCAAGTTTTCTTTGAACACTGAATATCAAGCT
AATCCAGAGACTGAATTGATCAATTTGAAAGCCGAACCAATATTGAACATTAGTAATGCTGGTCCCTGGT
CTCGTTTTGCTACTAACACAACTCTAACTAAGGCCAATTCTTACAATGTCGATTTGAGCAACTCGACTGG
TACCCTAGAGTTTGAGTTGGTTTACGCTGTTAACACCACACAAACCATATCCAAATCCGTCTTTGCCGAC
TTATCACTTTGGTTCAAGGGTTTAGAAGATCCTGAAGAATATTTGAGAATGGGTTTTGAAGTCAGTGCTT
CTTCCTTCTTTTTGGACCGTGGTAACTCTAAGGTCAAGTTTGTCAAGGAGAACCCATATTTCACAAACAG
AATGTCTGTCAACAACCAACCATTCAAGTCTGAGAACGACCTAAGTTACTATAAAGTGTACGGCCTACTG
GATCAAAACATCTTGGAATTGTACTTCAACGATGGAGATGTGGTTTCTACAAATACCTACTTCATGACCA
CCGGTAACGCTCTAGGATCTGTGAACATGACCACTGGTGTCGATAATTTGTTCTACATTGACAAGTTCCA
AGTAAGGGAAGTAAAATAGAGGTTATAAAACTTATTGTCTTTTTTATTTTTTTCAAAAGCCATTCTAAAG
GGCTTTAGCTAACGAGTGACGAATGTAAAACTTTATGATTTCAAAGAATACCTCCAAACCATTGAAAATG
TATTTTTATTTTTATTTTCTCCCGACCCCAGTTACCTGGAATTTGTTCTTTATGTACTTTATATAAGTAT
AATTCTCTTAAAAATTTTTACTACTTTGCAATAGACATCATTTTTTCACGTAATAAACCCACAATCGTAA
TGTAGTTGCCTTACACTACTAGGATGGACCTTTTTGCCTTTATCTGTTTTGTTACTGACACAATGAAACC
GGGTAAAGTATTAGTTATGTGAAAATTTAAAAGCATTAAGTAGAAGTATACCATATTGTAAAAAAAAAAA
GCGTTGTCTTCTACGTAAAAGTGTTCTCAAAAAGAAGTAGTGAGGGAAATGGATACCGGTACCCAATTCG
CCCTATAGTGAGTCGTATTACGCGCGCTCACTGGCCGTCGTTTTACAACGTCGTGACTGGGAAAACCCTG
GCGTTACCCAACTTAATCGCCTTGCAGCACATCCCCCTTTCGCCAGCTGGCGTAATAGCGAAGAGGCCCG
CACCGATCGCCCTTCCCAACAGTTGCGCAGCCTGAATGGCGAATGGCGCG
[124 nt withheld, positions 1381-1504]
C
[91 nt withheld, positions 1506-1596]
A
[49 nt withheld, positions 1598-1646]
CCTTTGACGTTGGAGTCCACGTTCTTT
[37 nt withheld, positions 1674-1710]
ACCCTATCTCGGTCTATTCTTTTGATTTATAAGGGATTTTGCCGATTTCGGCCTATTGGTTAAAAAATGA
GCTGATTTAACAAAAATTTAACGCGAATTTTAACAAAATATTAACGTTTACAATTTCCTGATGCGGTATT
TTCTCCTTACGCATCTGTGCGGTATTTCACACCGCATAGGGTAATAACTGATATAATTAAATTGAAGCTC
TAATTTGTGAGTTTAGTATACATGCATTTACTTATAATACAGTTTTTTAGTTTTGCTGGCCGCATCTTCT
CAAATATGCTTCCCAGCCTGCTTTTCTGTAACGTTCACCCTCTACCTTAGCATCCCTTCCCTTTGCAAAT
AGTCCTCTTCCAACAATAATAATGTCAGATCCTGTAGAGACCACATCATCCACGGTTCTATACTGTTGAC
CCAATGCGTCTCCCTTGTCATCTAAACCCACACCGGGTGTCATAATCAACCAATCGTAACCTTCATCTCT
TCCACCCATGTCTCTTTGAGCAATAAAGCCGATAACAAAATCTTTGTCGCTCTTCGCAATGTCAACAGTA
CCCTTAGTATATTCTCCAGTAGATAGGGAGCCCTTGCATGACAATTCTGCTAACATCAAAAGGCCTCTAG
GTTCCTTTGTTACTTCTTCTGCCGCCTGCTTCAAACCGCTAACAATACCTGGGCCCACCACACCGTGTGC
ATTCGTAATGTCTGCCCATTCTGCTATTCTGTATACACCCGCAGAGTACTGCAATTTGACTGTATTACCA
ATGTCAGCAAATTTTCTGTCTTCGAAGAGTAAAAAATTGTACTTGGCGGATAATGCCTTTAGCGGCTTAA
CTGTGCCCTCCATGGAAAAATCAGTCAAGATATCCACATGTGTTTTTAGTAAACAAATTTTGGGACCTAA
TGCTTCAACTAACTCCAGTAATTCCTTGGTGGTACGAACATCCAATGAAGCACACAAGTTTGTTTGCTTT
TCGTGCATGATATTAAATAGCTTGGCAGCAACAGGACTAGGATGAGTAGCAGCACGTTCCTTATATGTAG
CTTTCGACATGATTTATCTTCGTTTCCTGCAGGTTTTTGTTCTGTGCAGTTGGGTTAAGAATACTGGGCA
ATTTCATGTTTCTTCAACACTACATATGCGTATATATACCAATCTAAGTCTGTGCTCCTTCCTTCGTTCT
TCCTTCTGTTCGGAGATTACCGAATCAAAAAAATTTCAAAGAAACCGAAATCAAAAAAAAGAATAAAAAA
AAAATGATGAATTGAATTGAAAAGCTGTGGTATGGTGCACTCTCAGTACAATCTGCTCTGATGCCGCATA
GTTAAGCCAGCCCCGACACCCGCCAACACCCGCTGACGCGCCCTGACGGGCTTGTCTGCTCCCGGCATCC
GCTTACAGACAAGCTGTGACCGTCTCCGGGAGCTGCATGTGTCAGAGGTTTTCACCGTCATCACCGAAAC
GCGCGAGACGAAAGGGCCTCGTGATACGCCTATTTTTATAGGTTAATGTCATGATAATAATGGTTTCTTA
GGACGGATCGCTTGCCTGTAACTTACACGCGCCTCGTATCTTTTAATGATGGAATAATTTGGGAATTTAC
TCTGTGTTTATTTATTTTTATGTTTTGTATTTGGATTTTAGAAAGTAAATAAAGAAGGTAGAAGAGTTAC
GGAATGAAGAAAAAAAAATAAACAAAGGTTTAAAAAATTTCAACAAAAAGCGTACTTTACATATATATTT
ATTAGACAAGAAAAGCAGATTAAATAGATATACATTCGATTAACGATAAGTAAAATGTAAAATCACAGGA
TTTTCGTGTGTGGTCTTCTACACAGACAAGATGAAACAATTCGGCATTAATACCTGAGAGCAGGAAGAGC
AAGATAAAAGGTAGTATTTGTTGGCGATCCCCCTAGAGTCTTTTACATCTTCGGAAAACAAAAACTATTT
TTTCTTTAATTTCTTTTTTTACTTTCTATTTTTAATTTATATATTTATATTAAAAAATTTAAATTATAAT
TATTTTTATAGCACGTGATGAAAAGGACCCAGGTGGCACTTTTCGGGGAAATGTGCGCGGAACCCCTATT
TGTTTATTTTTCTAAATACATTCAAATATGTATCCGCTCATGAGACAATAACCCTGATAAATGCTTCAAT
AATATTGAAAAAGGAAGAGTATGAGTATTCAACATTTCCGTGTCGCCCTTATTCCCTTTTTTGCGGCATT
TTGCCTTCCTGTTTTTGCTCACCCAGAAACGCTGGTGAAAGTAAAAGATGCTGAAGATCAGTTGGGTGCA
CGAGTGGGTTACATCGAACTGGATCTCAACAGCGGTAAGATCCTTGAGAGTTTTCGCCCCGAAGAACGTT
TTCCAATGATGAGCACTTTTAAAGTTCTGCTATGTGGCGCGGTATTATCCCGTATTGACGCCGGGCAAGA
GCAACTCGGTCGCCGCATACACTATTCTCAGAATGACTTGGTTGAGTACTCACCAGTCACAGAAAAGCAT
CTTACGGATGGCATGACAGTAAGAGAATTATGCAGTGCTGCCATAACCATGAGTGATAACACTGCGGCCA
ACTTACTTCTGACAACGATCGGAGGACCGAAGGAGCTAACCGCTTTTTTGCACAACATGGGGGATCATGT
AACTCGCCTTGATCGTTGGGAACCGGAGCTGAATGAAGCCATACCAAACGACGAGCGTGACACCACGATG
CCTGTAGCAATGGCAACAACGTTGCGCAAACTATTAACTGGCGAACTACTTACTCTAGCTTCCCGGCAAC
AATTAATAGACTGGATGGAGGCGGATAAAGTTGCAGGACCACTTCTGCGCTCGGCCCTTCCGGCTGGCTG
GTTTATTGCTGATAAATCTGGAGCCGGTGAGCGTGGGTCTCGCGGTATCATTGCAGCACTGGGGCCAGAT
GGTAAGCCCTCCCGTATCGTAGTTATCTACACGACGGGGAGTCAGGCAACTATGGATGAACGAAATAGAC
AGATCGCTGAGATAGGTGCCTCACTGATTAAGCATTGGTAACTGTCAGACCAAGTTTACTCATATATACT
TTAGATTGATTTAAAACTTCATTTTTAATTTAAAAGGATCTAGGTGAAGATCCTTTTTGATAATCTCATG
ACCAAAATCCCTTAACGTGAGTTTTCGTTCCACTGAGCGTCAGACCCCGTAGAAAAGATCAAAGGATCTT
CTTGAGATCCTTTTTTTCTGCGCGTAATCTGCTGCTTGCAAACAAAAAAACCACCGCTACCAGCGGTGGT
TTGTTTGCCGGATCAAGAGCTACCAACTCTTTTTCCGAAGGTAACTGGCTTCAGCAGAGCGCAGATACCA
AATACTGTCCTTCTAGTGTAGCCGTAGTTAGGCCACCACTTCAAGAACTCTGTAGCACCGCCTACATACC
TCGCTCTGCTAATCCTGTTACCAGTGGCTGCTGCCAGTGGCGATAAGTCGTGTCTTACCGGGTTGGACTC
AAGACGATAGTTACCGGATAAGGCGCAGCGGTCGGGCTGAACGGGGGGTTCGTGCACACAGCCCAGCTTG
GAGCGAACGACCTACACCGAACTGAGATACCTACAGCGTGAGCTATGAGAAAGCGCCACGCTTCCCGAAG
GGAGAAAGGCGGACAGGTATCCGGTAAGCGGCAGGGTCGGAACAGGAGAGCGCACGAGGGAGCTTCCAGG
GGGAAACGCCTGGTATCTTTATAGTCCTGTCGGGTTTCGCCACCTCTGACTTGAGCGTCGATTTTTGTGA
TGCTCGTCAGGGGGGCGGAGCCTATGGAAAAACGCCAGCAACGCGGCCTTTTTACGGTTCCTGGCCTTTT
GCTGGCCTTTTGCTCACATGTTCTTTCCTGCGTTATCCCCTGATTCTGTGGATAACCGTATTACCGCCTT
TGAGTGAGCTGATACCGCTCGCCGCAGCCGAACGACCGAGCGCAGCGAGTCAGTGAGCGAGGAAGCGGAA
GAGCGCCCAATACGCAAACCGCCTCTCCCCGCGCGTTGGCCGATTCATTAATGCAGCTGGCACGACAGGT
TTCCCGACTGGAAAGCGGGCAGTGAGCGCAACGCAATTAATGTGAGTTACCTCACTCATTAGGCACCCCA
GGCTTTACACTTTATGCTTCCGGCTCCTATGTTGTGTGGAATTGTGAGCGGATAACAATTTCACACAGGA
AACAGCTATGACCATGATTACGCCAAGCGCGCAATTAACCCTCACTAAAGGGAACAAAAGCTGGAGGCGG
CCGCATGTCTAAGACTTTTAAGGTACGCCCGATGTTTGCCTATTACCATCATAGAGACGTTTCTTTTCGA
GGAATGCTTAAACGACTTTGTTTGACAAAAATGTTGCCTAAGGGCTCTATAGTAAACCATTTGGAAGAAA
GATTTGACGACTTTTTTTTTTTGGATTTCGATCCTATAATCCTTCCTCCTGAAAAGAAACATATAAATAG
ATATGTATTATTCTTCAAAACATTCTCTTGTTCTTGTGCGCCTTGCCTCGTCCCCGCCGGGTCACCCGGC
CAGCGACATGGAGGCCCAGAATACCCTCCTTGACAGTCTTGACGTGCGCAGCTCAGGGGCATGATGTGAC
TGTCGCCCGTACATTTAGCCCATACATCCCCATGTATAATCATTTGCATCCATACATTTTGATGGCCGCA
CGGCGCGAAGCAAAAATTACGGCTCCTCGCTGCAGACCTGCGAGCAGGGAAACGCTCCCCTCACAGACGC
GTTGAATTGTCCCCACGCCGCGCCCCTGTAGAGAAATATAAAAGGTTAGGATTTGCCACTGAGGTTCTTC
TTTCATATACTTCCTTTTAAAATCTTGCTAGGATACAGTTCTCACATCACATCCGAACATAAACAACCAT
GGGTACCACTCTTGACGACACGGCTTACCGGTACCGCACCAGTGTCCCGGGGGACGCCGAGGCCATCGAG
GCACTGGATGGGTCCTTCACCACCGACACCGTCTTCCGCGTCACCGCCACCGGGGACGGCTTCACCCTGC
GGGAGGTGCCGGTGGACCCGCCCCTGACCAAGGTGTTCCCCGACGACGAATCGGACGACGAATCGGACGA
CGGGGAGGACGGCGACCCGGACTCCCGGACGTTCGTCGCGTACGGGGACGACGGCGACCTGGCGGGCTTC
GTGGTCGTCTCGTACTCCGGGTGGAACCGCCGGCTGACCGTCGAGGACATCGAGGTCGCCCCGGAGCACC
GGGGGCACGGGGTCGGGCGCGCGTTGATGGGGCTCGCGACGGAGTTCGCCCGCGAGCGGGGCGCCGGGCA
CCTCTGGCTGGAGGTCACCAACGTCAACGCACCGGCGATCCACGCGTACCGGCGGATGGGGTTCACCCTC
TGCGGCCTGGACACCGCCCTGTACGACGGCACCGCCTCGGACGGCGAGCAGGCGCTCTACATGAGCATGC
CCTGCCCCTAATCTCGAGGCGAATTTCTTATGATTTATGATTTTTATTATTAAATAAGTTATAAAAAAAA
TAAGTGTATACAAATTTTAAAGTGACTCTTAGGTTTTAAAACGAAAATTCTTATTCTTGAGTAACTCTTT
CCTGTAGGTCAGGTTGCTTTCTCAGGTATAGCATGAGGTCGCTCTTATTGACCACACCTCTACCGGCATG
CCGAGCAAATGCCTGCAAATCGCTCCCCATTTCACCCAATTGTAGATATGCTAACTCCAGCAATGAGTTG
ATGAATCTCGGTGTGTATTTTATGTCCTCAGAGGACAACACCTGTTGTAATCGAGCTCGCCGGGATCGAA
GAAATGATGGTAAATGAAATAGGAAATCAAGGAGCATGAAGGCAAAAGACAAATATAAGGGTCGAACGAA
AAATAAAGTGAAAAGTGTTGATATGATGTATTTGGCTTTGCGGCGCCGAAAAAACGAGTTTACGCAATTG
CACAATCATGCTGACTCTGTGGCGGACCCGCGCTCTTGCCGGCCCGGCGATAACGCTGGGCGTGAGGCTG
TGCCCGGCGGAGTTTTTTGCGCCTGCATTTTCCAAGGTTTACCCTGCGCTAAGGGGCGAGATTGGAGAAG
CAATAAGAATGCCGGTTGGGGTTGCGATGATGACGACCACGACAACTGGTGTCATTATTTAAGTTGCCGA
AAGAACCTGAGTGCATTTGCAACATGAGTATACTAGAAGAATGAGCCAAGACTTGCGAGACGCGAGTTTG
CCGGTGGTGCGAACAATAGAGCGACCATGACCTTGAAGGTGAGACGCGCATAACCGCTAGAGTACTTTGA
AGAGGAAACAGCAATAGGGTTGCTACCAGTATAAATAGACAGGTACATACAACACTGGAAATGGTTGTCT
GTTTGAGTACGCTTTCAATTCATTTGGGTGTGCACTTTATTATGTTACAATATGGAAGGGAACTTTACAC
TTCTCCTATGCACATATATTAATTAAAGTCCAATGCTAGTAGAGAAGGGGGGTAACACCCCTCCGCGCTC
TTTTCCGATTTTTTTCTAAACCGTGGAATATTTCGGATATCCTTTTGTTGTTTCCGGGTGTACAATATGG
ACTTCCTCTTTTCTGGCAACCAAACCCATACATCGGGATTCCTATAATACCTTCGTTGGTCTCCCTAACA
TGTAGGTGGCGGAGGGGAGATATACAATAGAACAGATACCAGACAAGACATAATGGGCTAAACAAGACTA
CACCAATTACACTGCCTCATTGATGGTGGTACATAACGAACTAATACTGTAGCCCTAGACTTGATAGCCA
TCATCATATCGAAGTTTCACTACCCTTTTTCCATTTGCCATCTATTGAAGTAATAATAGGCGCATGCAAC
TTCTTTTCTTTTTTTTTCTTTTCTCTCTCCCCCGTTGTTGTCTCACCATATCCGCAATGACAAAAAAATG
ATGGAAGACACTAAAGGAAAAAATTAACGACAAAGACAGCACCAACAGATGTCGTTGTTCCAGAGCTGAT
GAGGGGTATCTCGAAGCACACGAAACTTTTTCCTTCCTTCATTCACGCACACTACTCTCTAATGAGCAAC
GGTATACGGCCTTCCTTCCAGTTACTTGAATTTGAAATAAAAAAAAGTTTGCTGTCTTGCTATCAAGTAT
AAATAGACCTGCAATTATTAATCTTTTGTTTCCTCGTCATTGTTCTCGTTCCCTTTCTTCCTTGTTTCTT
TTTCTGCACAATATTTCAAGCTATACCAAGCATACAATCAACTCCAAGCTGGCCGCTCTAGAACTAGTGG
ATCCCCCCCGGAATGTCTAAAGGTGAAGAATTATTCACTGGTGTTGTCCCAATTTTGGTTGAATTAGATG
GTGATGTTAATGGTCACAAATTTTCTGTCTCCGGTGAAGGTGAAGGTGATGCTACTTACGGTAAATTGAC
CTTAAAATTTATTTGTACTACTGGTAAATTGCCAGTTCCATGGCCAACCTTAGTCACTACTTTCGGTTAT
GGTGTTCAATGTTTTGCGAGATACCCAGATCATATGAAACAACATGACTTTTTCAAGTCTGCCATGCCAG
AAGGTTATGTTCAAGAAAGAACTATTTTTTTCAAAGATGACGGTAACTACAAGACCAGAGCTGAAGTCAA
GTTTGAAGGTGATACCTTAGTTAATAGAATCGAATTAAAAGGTATTGATTTTAAAGAAGATGGTAACATT
TTAGGTCACAAATTGGAATACAACTATAACTCTCACAATGTTTACATCATGGCTGACAAACAAAAGAATG
GTATCAAAGTTAACTTCAAAATTAGACACAACATTGAAGATGGTTCTGTTCAATTAGCTGACCATTATCA
ACAAAATACTCCAATTGGTGATGGTCCAGTCTTGTTACCAGACAACCATTACTTATCCACTCAATCTGCC
TTATCCAAAGATCCAAACGAAAAGAGAGACCACATGGTCTTGTTAGAATTTGTTACTGCTGCTGGTATTA
CCCATGGTATGGATGAATTGTACAAAGGTGCTGGTGCCGGTGCTGGTGCCGGTGCCGGTGCTGGTCCGAC
AGAGAATTCATCGATGTCGTCATCTACTCCCTTTGACCCTTATGTTCTATCCGAGCACGATGAAGAACGA
CCCCAGAATGTACAGTCTAAGTCAAGGACTGCGGAACTACAAGCTGAAATTGATGATACCGTGGGAATAA
TGAGAGATAACATAAATAAAGTAGCAGAAAGAGGTGAAAGATTAACGTCCATTGAAGATAAAGCCGATAA
CCTAGCGGTCTCGGCCCAAGGCTTTAAGAGGGGTGCCAATAGGGTCAGAAAAGCCATGTGGTACAAGGAT
CTAAAAATGAAGATGTGTCTGGCTTTAGTAATCATCATATTGCTTGTTGTAATCATCGTCCCCATTGCTG
TTCACTTTAGTCGACCCGGGGATCCGTCGACCTGCAGCCAAGCTTTGACAAACGAAACTAGCGATAGACC
TTTGGTCCACTTCACACCCAACAAGGGCTGGATGAATGACCCAAATGGGTTGTGGTACGATGAAAAAGAT
GCCAAATGGCATCTGTACTTTCAATACAACCCAAATGACACCGTATGGGGTACGCCATTGTTTTGGGGCC
ATGCTACCTCCGATGATTTGACTAATTGGGAAGATCAACCCATTGCTATCGCTCCCAAGCGTAACGATTC
AGGTGCTTTCTCTGGCTCCATGGTGGTTGATTACAACAACACGAGTGGGTTTTTCAATGATACTATTGAT
CCAAGACAAAGATGCGTTGCGATTTGGACTTATAACACTCCTGAAAGTGAAGAGCAATACATTAGCTATT
CTCTTGATGGTGGTTACACTTTTACTGAATACCAAAAGAACCCTGTTTTAGCTGCCAACTCCACTCAATT
CAAAGATCCAAAGGTGTTCTGGTATGAACCTTCTCAAAAATGGATTATGACGGCTGCCAAATCACAAGAC
TACAAAATTGAAATTTACTCCTCTGATGACTTGAAGTCCTGNAAGCTAGAATCTGCATTTGCCAATGAAG
GTTTCTTAGGCTACCAATACGAATGTCCAGGTTTGATTGAAGTCCCAACTGAGCAAGATCCTTCCAAANC
TTATTGGGTCATGTTTATTTCTATCAACCCAGGTGCACCTGCTGGCGGTTCCTTCAACCAATATTTTGTT
GGATCCTTCAATGGTACTCATTTTGAAGCGTTTGACAATCAATCTAGAGGGGTAGATTTTGGTAAGGACT
ACTATGCCTTGCAAACTTTCTTCA
Features (pLannotate 1.2.2; 27 found; start..end, strand, type, name):
   1192..1210    -  promoter       T7 promoter: promoter for bacteriophage T7 RNA polymerase
   1218..1373    +  CDS            lacZα (fragment): LacZα fragment of β-galactosidase; lacZ fragment
   1381..1836    +  rep_origin     f1 ori (sequence partly withheld): f1 bacteriophage origin of replication; arrow indicates direction of (+) strand synthesis
   1837..1888    -  misc_feature   bom (fragment): basis of mobility region from pBR322
   1967..2770    -  CDS            URA3: orotidine-5'-phosphate decarboxylase, required for uracil biosynthesis; S. cerevisiae URA3; yeast auxotrophic marker, counterselectable with 5-fluoroorotic acid (5-FOA)
   2771..2986    -  promoter       URA3 promoter: S. cerevisiae URA3
   3001..3050    -  misc_feature   bom (fragment): basis of mobility region from pBR322
   3152..3187    -  CDS            rop (fragment): Rop protein, which maintains plasmids at low copy number; rop
   3256..3759    -  misc_feature   CEN/ARS: S. cerevisiae CEN6 centromere fused to an autonomously replicating sequence
   3796..3900    +  promoter       AmpR promoter: bla
   3901..4761    +  CDS            AmpR: β-lactamase; bla; confers resistance to ampicillin, carbenicillin, and related antibiotics
   4932..5520    +  rep_origin     ori: high-copy-number ColE1/pMB1/pBR322/pUC origin of replication
   5703..5795    +  CDS            lacI (fragment): lac repressor; lacI; The lac repressor binds to the lac operator to inhibit transcription in E. coli. This inhibition can be relieved by adding lactose or isopropyl-β-D-thiogalactopyranoside (IPTG).
   5808..5829    +  protein_bind   CAP binding site: CAP binding activates transcription in the presence of cAMP. E. coli catabolite activator protein
   5844..5874    +  promoter       lac promoter: promoter for the E. coli lac operon
   5878..5900    +  protein_bind   lac operator (fragment): The lac repressor binds to the lac operator to inhibit transcription in E. coli. This inhibition can be relieved by adding lactose or isopropyl-β-D-thiogalactopyranoside (IPTG). lac repressor encoded by lacI
   5943..5961    +  promoter       T3 promoter: promoter for bacteriophage T3 RNA polymerase
   5985..6182    -  CDS            YIQ3_YEAST (fragment): Protein predicted: Swiss-Prot protein existence level 4. From Saccharomyces cerevisiae (strain ATCC 204508 / S288c) (Baker's yeast).
   6265..6608    +  promoter       TEF promoter: Ashbya gossypii TEF promoter
   6615..7179    +  CDS            NrsR (fragment): nourseothricin acetyltransferase; Streptomyces noursei nat1; confers resistance to nourseothricin
   7189..7376    +  terminator     ADH1 terminator: S. cerevisiae ADH1; transcription terminator for the S. cerevisiae alcohol dehydrogenase 1 (ADH1) gene
   7556..7894    +  CDS            YO085_YEAST: Protein predicted: Swiss-Prot protein existence level 4. From Saccharomyces cerevisiae (strain ATCC 204508 / S288c) (Baker's yeast).
   8259..8963    +  promoter       ADH1 promoter: S. cerevisiae ADH1; promoter for alcohol dehydrogenase 1
   8971..8997    +  misc_feature   MCS (fragment): pBluescript multiple cloning site
   9003..9716    +  CDS            GFPmut3: GFPmut3 is a basic (constitutively fluorescent) green fluorescent protein published in 1996, derived from Aequorea victoria. It is reported to be a very rapidly-maturing weak dimer.
   9774..10124   +  CDS            SNC1: SNC1_YEAST - Experimental evidence at protein level: Swiss-Prot protein existence level 1. SNC1 and SNC2 are vesicle-targeting proteins essential for normal secretory traffic between the Golgi and the plasma membrane. They may also be involved in vesicle fusion. From Saccharomyces cerevisiae (strain ATCC 204508 / S288c) (Baker's yeast).
  10146..716     +  CDS            SUC2 (across the origin): INV2_YEAST - Experimental evidence at protein level: Swiss-Prot protein existence level 1. From Saccharomyces cerevisiae (strain ATCC 204508 / S288c) (Baker's yeast).
