[The description below was written by a language model from this plasmid's Addgene catalogue record and pLannotate feature annotations shown in this document.]
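Description:
pHB4 is a yeast expression plasmid built on the pRS416 shuttle backbone, a low-copy centromeric vector for Saccharomyces cerevisiae. The feature table shows the expected backbone parts: a CEN6/ARS element for stable, roughly single-copy maintenance in yeast, the URA3 auxotrophic marker (counterselectable with 5-FOA), a ColE1/pUC-type origin and β-lactamase gene for propagation and ampicillin selection in E. coli, an f1 origin, and remnants of the lacZα/pBluescript cloning region with flanking T3 and T7 promoters. A second yeast marker is present as a nourseothricin acetyltransferase cassette driven by the Ashbya gossypii TEF promoter and closed by an ADH1 terminator, giving ClonNat resistance.

The payload is the roughly 2.7 kb chimeric reporter yeGFP-Snc1-Suc2 (GSS), expressed from the constitutive S. cerevisiae ADH1 promoter. The annotated reading frames run in order: a GFPmut3-type green fluorescent protein at the N-terminus, the exocytic v-SNARE Snc1, which traffics between the Golgi and the plasma membrane, and invertase (Suc2) at the C-terminus, the SUC2 coding region spanning the numbering origin of the circular map. According to the record, the NatR marker and reporter cassette are flanked by homology to the SUC2 locus, so the construct can be used episomally or optionally integrated into the genome; the small fragment of a yeast open reading frame annotated upstream of the NatR cassette may belong to this flanking genomic sequence, though the record does not say so. The associated publication concerns systematic quantitative identification of regulators of yeast endocytosis, which suggests the fusion serves as a trafficking reporter combining a fluorescent tag with an enzymatic one, although the record does not describe the assay. The repository notes minor discrepancies between its quality-control sequencing and the depositor sequence that are not thought to affect function.
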