Addgene plasmid #53462: pHB4
Purpose: This plasmid contains an ADHpr driven chimeric protein with SNC1, N-terminal GFP and C-terminal SUC2. It contains flanking homology to SUC2, allowing optional integration.
Depositing lab: Elizabeth Conibear. Depositing organization: University of British Columbia. Publication: Regulators of yeast endocytosis identified by systematic quantitative analysis. Burston HE, Maldonado-Baez L, Davey M, Montpetit B, Schluter C, Wendland B, Conibear E. J Cell Biol. 2009 Jun 15. 185(6):1097-110. 10.1083/jcb.200811116 PubMed 19506040.
Backbone
  Vector backbone: pRS416
  Backbone manufacturer: Sikorski, RS; Hieter, P
  Backbone size w/o insert (bp): 8283
  Total vector size (bp): 10974
  Vector type: Yeast Expression
  Selectable markers: URA3 ; Nourseothricin (ClonNat)
Growth in bacteria
  Bacterial resistance: Ampicillin, 100 μg/mL
  Growth temperature: 37°C
  Growth strain: DH5alpha
  Copy number: Low Copy
Gene/Insert
  Gene/Insert name: yeGFP-Snc1-Suc2 (alt name: GSS)
  Species: S. cerevisiae (budding yeast)
  Insert size (bp): 2691
  Promoter: ADH
  Cloning method: Ligation Independent Cloning
  Sequencing primers: 5′ GCTTCCGGCTCCTATGTTGT; 3′ GCTGCGCAACTGTTGG
Terms and licenses: Academic/Nonprofit Terms; Industry Terms: Not Available to Industry
Depositor comments: Note: Addgene's quality control sequencing has found a few discrepancies with the depositor's full sequence. The depositing lab is aware of these discrepancies, and they are not thought to affect plasmid function.
How to cite: pHB4 was a gift from Elizabeth Conibear (Addgene plasmid # 53462 ; http://n2t.net/addgene:53462 ; RRID:Addgene_53462)
