>Addgene plasmid #53462 | pHB4 | addgene partial sequence | sequence record 86556 | pUC-4 5'-CAGTGAGCGAGGAAGCGGAAGAGCGCCCAA-3'
GCCTCTCCCCGCGCGTTGGCCGATTCATTAATGCAGCTGGCACGACAGGTTTCCCGACTGGAAAGCGGGC
AGTGAGCGCAACGCAATTAATGTGAGTTAGCTCACTCATTAGGCACCCCAGGCTTTACACTTTATGCTTC
CGGCTCGTATGTTGTGTGGAATTGTGAGCGGATAACAATTTCACACAGGAAACAGCTATGACCATGATTA
CGCCAAGCGCGCAATTAACCCTCACTAAAGGGAACAAAAGCTGGAGGCGGCCGCATGTCTAAGACTTTTA
AGGTACGCCCGATGTTTGCCTATTACCATCATAGAGACGTTTCTTTTCGAGGAATGCTTAAACGACTTTG
TTTGACAAAAATGTTGCCTAAGGGCTCTATAGTAAACCATTTGGAAGAAAGATTTGACGACTTTTTTTTT
TGGATTTCGATCCTATAATCCTTCCTCCTGAAAAGAAACATATAAATAGATATGTATTATTCTTCAAAAC
ATTCTCTTGTTCTTGTGCGCTTGCCTCGTCCCCGCCGGGTCACCCGGCCAGCGACATGGAGGCCCAGAAT
ACCCTCCTTGACAGTCTTGACGTGCGCAGCTCAGGGGCATGATGTGACTGTCGCCCGTACATTTAGCCCA
TACATCCCCATGTATAATCATTTGCATCCATACATTTTGATGGCCGCACGGCGCGAAGCAAAAATTACGG
CTCCTCGCTGCAGACCTGCGAGCAGGGAAACGCTCCCCTCACAGACGCGTTGAATTGTCCCCACGCCGCG
CCCCTGTAGAGAAATATAAAAGGTTAGGATTTGCCACTGAGGTTCTTCTTTCATATACTTCCTTTTAAAA
TCTTGCTAGGATACAGTTCTCACATCACATCCGAACATAAACAACCATGGGTACCACTCTTGACGACACG
GCTTACCGGTACCGCACCAGTGTCCCGGGGGACGCCGAGGCCATCGAGGCACTGGATGGGTCCTTCACCA
CCGACACCGTCTTCCGCGTCACCGCCACCGGGGACGGCTTCACCCTGCGGGAGGTGCCGGTGGACCCGCC
CCTGACCAAGGTGTTCCCCGACGACGAATCGGACGACGAATCGGACGACGGGGAGGACGGCGACCCGGAC
TCCCGGACGTTCGT
