>Addgene plasmid #53462 | pHB4 | addgene partial sequence | sequence record 86557 | pRSII-F1 5'-CGGCATCAGAGCAGATTGTAC-3'
TTCAATTCATCATTTTTTTTTTATTCTTTTTTTTGATTTCGGTTTCCTTGAAATTTTTTTGATTCGGTAA
TCTCCGAACAGAAGGAAGAACGAAGGAAGGAGCACAGACTTAGATTGGTATATATACGCATATGTAGTGT
TGAAGAAACATGAAATTGCCCAGTATTCTTAACCCAACTGCACAGAACAAAAACCTGCAGGAAACGAAGA
TAAATCATGTCGAAAGCTACATATAAGGAACGTGCTGCTACTCATCCTAGTCCTGTTGCTGCCAAGCTAT
TTAATATCATGCACGAAAAGCAAACAAACTTGTGTGCTTCATTGGATGTTCGTACCACCAAGGAATTACT
GGAGTTAGTTGAAGCATTAGGTCCCAAAATTTGTTTACTAAAAACACATGTGGATATCTTGACTGATTTT
TCCATGGAGGGCACAGTTAAGCCGCTAAAGGCATTATCCGCCAAGTACAATTTTTTACTCTTCGAAGACA
GAAAATTTGCTGACATTGGTAATACAGTCAAATTGCAGTACTCTGCGGGTGTATACAGAATAGCAGAATG
GGCAGACATTACGAATGCACACGGTGTGGTGGGCCCAGGTATTGTTAGCGGTTTGAAGCAGGCGGCAGAA
GAAGTAACAAAGGAACCTAGAGGCCTTTTGATGTTAGCAGAATTGTCATGCAAGGGCTCCCTATCTACTG
GAGAATATACTAAGGGTACTGTTGACATTGCGAAGAGCGACAAAGATTTTGTTATCGGCTTTATTGCTCA
AAGAGACATGGGTGGAAGAGATGAAGGTTACGATTGGTTGATTATGACACCCGGTGTGGGTTTAGATGAC
AAGGGAGACGCATTGGGTCAACAGTATAGAACCGTGGATGATGTGGTCTCTACAGGATCTGACATTATTA
TTGTTGGAAGAGGACTATTTGCAAAGGGAAGGGATGCTAAGGTAGAGGGTGAACGTTACAGAAAAGCAGG
CTGGGAAG
