>Addgene plasmid #53462 | pHB4 | addgene partial sequence | sequence record 86558 | pGEX3 5'-CCGGGAGCTGCATGTGTCAGAGG-3'
AAACGCGCGAGACGAAAGGGCCTCGTGATACGCCTATTTTTATAGGTTAATGTCATGATAATAATGGTTT
CTTAGACGGATCGCTTGCCTGTAACTTACACGCGCCTCGTATCTTTTAATGATGGAATAATTTGGGAATT
TACTCTGTGTTTATTTATTTTTATGTTTTGTATTTGGATTTTAGAAAGTAAATAAAGAAGGTAGAAGAGT
TACGGAATGAAGAAAAAAAAATAAACAAAGGTTTAAAAAATTTCAACAAAAAGCGTACTTTACATATATA
TTTATTAGACAAGAAAAGCAGATTAAATAGATATACATTCGATTAACGATAAGTAAAATGTAAAATCACA
GGATTTTCGTGTGTGGTCTTCTACACAGACAAGATGAAACAATTCGGCATTAATACCTGAGAGCAGGAAG
AGCAAGATAAAAGGTAGTATTTGTTGGCGATCCCCCTAGAGTCTTTTACATCTTCGGAAAACAAAAACTA
TTTTTTCTTTAATTTCTTTTTTTACTTTCTATTTTTAATTTATATATTTATATTAAAAAATTTAAATTAT
AATTATTTTTATAGCACGTGATGAAAAGGACCCAGGTGGCACTTTTCGGGGAAATGTGCGCGGAACCCCT
ATTTGTTTATTTTTCTAAATACATTCAAATATGTATCCGCTCATGAGACAATAACCCTGATAAATGCTTC
AATAATATTGAAAAAGGAAGAGTATGAGTATTCAACATTTCCGTGTCGCCCTTATTCCCTTTTTTGCGGC
ATTTTGCCTTCCTGTTTTTGCTCACCCAGAAACGCTGGTGAAAGTAAAAGATGCTGAAGATCAGTTGGGT
GCACGAGTGGGTTACATCGAACTGGATCTCAACAGCGGTAAGATCCTTGAGAGTTTTCGCCCCGAAGAAC
GTTTTCCAATGATGAGCACTTTTAAAGTTCTGCTATGTGG
