>Addgene plasmid #53462 | pHB4 | addgene partial sequence | sequence record 86559 | pHybLex_rev 5'-GAGTCACTTTAAAATTTGTATACAC-3'
ACTTATTTAATAATAAAAATCATAAATCATAAGAAATTCGCCTCGAGATTAGGGGCAGGGCATGCTCATG
TAGAGCGCCTGCTCGCCGTCCGAGGCGGTGCCGTCGTACAGGGCGGTGTCCAGGCCGCAGAGGGTGAACC
CCATCCGCCGGTACGCGTGGATCGCCGGTGCGTTGACGTTGGTGACCTCCAGCCAGAGGTGCCCGGCGCC
CCGCTCGCGGGCGAACTCCGTCGCGAGCCCCATCAACGCGCGCCCGACCCCGTGCCCCCGGTGCTCCGGG
GCGACCTCGATGTCCTCGACGGTCAGCCGGCGGTTCCAGCCGGAGTACGAGACGACCACGAAGCCCGCCA
GGTCGCCGTCGTCCCCGTACGCGACGAACGTCCGGGAGTCCGGGTCGCCGTCCTCCCCGTCGTCCGATTC
GTCGTCCGATTCGTCGTCGGGGAACACCTTGGTCAGGGGCGGGTCCACCGGCACCTCCCGCAGGGTGAAG
CCGTCCCCGGTGGCGGTGACGCGGAAGACGGTGTCGGTGGTGAAGGACCCATCCAGTGCCTCGATGGCCT
CGGCGTCCCCCGGGACACTGGTGCGGTACCGGTAAGCCGTGTCGTCAAGAGTGGTACCCATGGTTGTTTA
TGTTCGGATGTGATGTGAGAACTGTATCCTAGCAAGATTTTAAAAGGAAGTATATGAAAGAAGAACCTCA
GTGGCAAATCCTAACCTTTTATATTTCTCTACAGGGGCGCGGCGTGGGGACAATTCAACGCGTCTGTGAG
GGGAGCGTTTCCCTGCTCGCAGGTCTGCAGCGAGGAGCCGTAATTTTTGCTTCGCGCCGTGCGGCCATCA
AAATGTATGGATGCAAATGATTATACATGGGGATGTATGGGCTAAATGTACGGGCGACAGTCACATCATG
CCCCTGAGCTGCGCACGTCAAGACTGTCAAGGAGGGTATTCTGGGCCTCCATGTCGCTGGCCGGGTGACC
CGGCGGGGACGAGGCAAGCGCACAAGAACAAGAGAATGTTTTGAAGAATAATACATATCTATTTATATGT
TTCTTTTCAGGAGGAA
