>Addgene plasmid #53462 | pHB4 | addgene partial sequence | sequence record 86560 | M13pUC-Fwd 5'-CCCAGTCACGACGTTGTAAAACG-3'
GCGCGCGTAATACGACTCACTATAGGGCGAATTGGGTACCGGTATCCATTTCCCTCACTACTTCTTTTTG
AGAACACTTTTACGTAGAAGACAACGCTTTTTTTTTTTTACAATATGGTATACTTCTACTTAATGCTTTT
AAATTTTCACATAACTAATACTTTACCCGGTTTCATTGTGTCAGTAACAAAACAGATAAAGGCAAAAAGG
TCCATCCTAGTAGTGTAAGGCAACTACATTACGATTGTGGGTTTATTACGTGAAAAAATGATGTCTATTG
CAAAGTAGTAAAAATTTTTAAGAGAATTATACTTATATAAAGTACATAAAGAACAAATTCCAGGTAACTG
GGGTCGGGAGAAAATAAAAATAAAAATACATTTTCAATGGTTTGGAGGTATTCTTTGAAATCATAAAGTT
TTACATTCGTCACTCGTTAGCTAAAGCCCTTTAGAATGGCTTTTGAAAAAAATAAAAAAGACAATAAGTT
TTATAACCTCTATTTTACTTCCCTTACTTGGAACTTGTCAATGTAGAACAAATTATCGACACCAGTGGTC
ATGTTCACAGATCCTAGAGCGTTACCGGTGGTCATGAAGTAGGTATTTGTAGAAACCACATCTCCATCGT
TGAAGTACAATTCCAAGATGTTTTGATCCAGTAGGCCGTACACTTTATAGTAACTTAGGTCGTTCTCAGA
CTTGAATGGTTGGTTGTTGACAGACATTCTGTTTGTGAAATATGGGTTCTCCTTGACAAACTTGACCTTA
GAGTTACCACGGTCCAAAAAGAAGGAAGAAGCACTGACTTCAAAACCCATTCTCAAATATTCTTCAGGAT
CTTCTAAACCCTTGAACCAAAGTGATAAGTCGGCAAAGACGGATTTGGATATGGTTTGTGTGGTGTTAAC
AGCGTAAACCAACTCAAACTCTAGGGTACCAGTCGAGTTGCTCAAATCGACATTGTAAGAATTGGCCTTA
GTTAGAGTTGTGTTAGTAGCAAAACGAGACCAGGGACCAGCATTACTAATGTTCAATATTGGTTCGGCTT
TCAAATTGATCAATTCAGTCTCTGGATTAGCTTGATATTC
