>Addgene plasmid #53462 | pHB4 | addgene partial sequence | sequence record 86561 | yADH1-F 5'-ATACGGCCTTCCTTCCAGTT-3'
AAAAAGTTTGCTGTCTTGCTATCAAGTATAAATAGACCTGCAATTATTAATCTTTTGTTTCCTCGTCATT
GTTCTCGTTCCCTTTCTTCCTTGTTTCTTTTTCTGCACAATATTTCAAGCTATACCAAGCATACAATCAA
CTCCAAGCTGGCCGCTCTAGAACTAGTGGATCCCCCCCGGAATGTCTAAAGGTGAAGAATTATTCACTGG
TGTTGTCCCAATTTTGGTTGAATTAGATGGTGATGTTAATGGTCACAAATTTTCTGTCTCCGGTGAAGGT
GAAGGTGATGCTACTTACGGTAAATTGACCTTAAAATTTATTTGTACTACTGGTAAATTGCCAGTTCCAT
GGCCAACCTTAGTCACTACTTTCGGTTATGGTGTTCAATGTTTTGCGAGATACCCAGATCATATGAAACA
ACATGACTTTTTCAAGTCTGCCATGCCAGAAGGTTATGTTCAAGAAAGAACTATTTTTTTCAAAGATGAC
GGTAACTACAAGACCAGAGCTGAAGTCAAGTTTGAAGGTGATACCTTAGTTAATAGAATCGAATTAAAAG
GTATTGATTTTAAAGAAGATGGTAACATTTTAGGTCACAAATTGGAATACAACTATAACTCTCACAATGT
TTACATCATGGCTGACAAACAAAAGAATGGTATCAAAGTTAACTTCAAAATTAGACACAACATTGAAGAT
GGTTCTGTTCAATTAGCTGACCATTATCAACAAAATACTCCAATTGGTGATGGTCCAGTCTTGTTACCAG
ACAACCATTACTTATCCACTCAATCTGCCTTATCCAAAGATCCAAACGAAAAGAGAGACCACATGGTCTT
GTTAGAATTTGTTACTGCTGCTGGTATTACCCATGGTATGGATGAATTGTACAAAGGTGCTGGTGCCGGT
GCTGGTGCCGGTGCCGGTGCTGGTCCGACAGAGAATTCATCGATGTCGTCATCTACTCCCTTTGACCCTT
ATGTTCTATCCGAGCACGATGAAGAACGACCCCAGAATGTACAGTCTAAGTCAAGGACTGCGGAACTACA
AGCTGAAATTGATGATACCGTGGG
