>Addgene plasmid #53462 | pHB4 | addgene partial sequence | sequence record 88941 | EXFP-internal-F 5'-ACGACGGCAACTACAAGACC-3'
GATACCTTAGTTAATAGAATCGAATTAAAAGGTATTGATTTTAAAGAAGATGGTAACATTTTAGGTCACA
AATTGGAATACAACTATAACTCTCACAATGTTTACATCATGGCTGACAAACAAAAGAATGGTATCAAAGT
TAACTTCAAAATTAGACACAACATTGAAGATGGTTCTGTTCAATTAGCTGACCATTATCAACAAAATACT
CCAATTGGTGATGGTCCAGTCTTGTTACCAGACAACCATTACTTATCCACTCAATCTGCCTTATCCAAAG
ATCCAAACGAAAAGAGAGACCACATGGTCTTGTTAGAATTTGTTACTGCTGCTGGTATTACCCATGGTAT
GGATGAATTGTACAAAGGTGCTGGTGCCGGTGCTGGTGCCGGTGCCGGTGCTGGTCCGACAGAGAATTCA
TCGATGTCGTCATCTACTCCCTTTGACCCTTATGTTCTATCCGAGCACGATGAAGAACGACCCCAGAATG
TACAGTCTAAGTCAAGGACTGCGGAACTACAAGCTGAAATTGATGATACCGTGGGAATAATGAGAGATAA
CATAAATAAAGTAGCAGAAAGAGGTGAAAGATTAACGTCCATTGAAGATAAAGCCGATAACCTAGCGGTC
TCGGCCCAAGGCTTTAAGAGGGGTGCCAATAGGGTCAGAAAAGCCATGTGGTACAAGGATCTAAAAATGA
AGATGTGTCTGGCTTTAGTAATCATCATATTGCTTGTTGTAATCATCGTCCCCATTGCTGTTCACTTTAG
TCGACCCGGGGATCCGTCGACCTGCAGCCAAGCTTTGACAAACGAAACTAGCGATAGACCTTTGGTCCAC
TTCACACCCAACAAGGGCTGGATGAATGACCCAAATGGGTTGTGGTACGATG
