>Addgene plasmid #53462 | pHB4 | addgene partial sequence | sequence record 88942 | FCIV1-5 5'-gttagacgaagcttgggctgcaggtcgac-3'
TGGGGACGATGATTACAACAAGCAATATGATGATTACTAAAGCCAGACACATCTTCATTTTTAGATCCTT
GTACCACATGGCTTTTCTGACCCTATTGGCACCCCTCTTAAAGCCTTGGGCCGAGACCGCTAGGTTATCG
GCTTTATCTTCAATGGACGTTAATCTTTCACCTCTTTCTGCTACTTTATTTATGTTATCTCTCATTATTC
CCACGGTATCATCAATTTCAGCTTGTAGTTCCGCAGTCCTTGACTTAGACTGTACATTCTGGGGTCGTTC
TTCATCGTGCTCGGATAGAACATAAGGGTCAAAGGGAGTAGATGACGACATCGATGAATTCTCTGTCGGA
CCAGCACCGGCACCGGCACCAGCACCGGCACCAGCACCTTTGTACAATTCATCCATACCATGGGTAATAC
CAGCAGCAGTAACAAATTCTAACAAGACCATGTGGTCTCTCTTTTCGTTTGGATCTTTGGATAAGGCAGA
TTGAGTGGATAAGTAATGGTTGTCTGGTAACAAGACTGGACCATCACCAATTGGAGTATTTTGTTGATAA
TGGTCAGCTAATTGAACAGAACCATCTTCAATGTTGTGTCTAATTTTGAAGTTAACTTTGATACCATTCT
TTTGTTTGTCAGCCATGATGTAAACATTGTGAGAGTTATAGTTGTATTCCAATTTGTGACCTAAAATGTT
ACCATCTTCTTTAAAATCAATACCTTTTAATTCGATTCTATTAACTAAGGTATCACCTTCAAACTTGACT
TCAGCTCTGGTCTTGTAGTTACCGTCATCTTTGAAAAAAATAGTTCTTTCTTGAACATAACCTTCTGGCA
TGGCAGACTTGAAAAAGTCATGTTGTTTCATATGATCTGGGTATCTCGCAAAACATTGAACACCATAACC
GAAAGTAGTGACTAAGGTTGGCCATGGAACTGGCAATTTACCAGTAGTACAAATAAATTTTAAGGTCAAT
TTACCGTAAGTAGCATCACCTTCACCTTCACCGGAGACAGAAAATTTGTGACCATTAACATCACCATCTA
ATTCAACCAA
